Addgene plasmid #54524: mPapaya-C1
Purpose: (Empty Backbone) Localization: C1 Cloning Vector, Excitation: 530, Emission: 541
Depositing lab: Robert Campbell & Michael Davidson. Depositing organization: Florida State University, Tallahassee. Publication: An engineered monomeric Zoanthus sp. yellow fluorescent protein. Hoi H, Howe ES, Ding Y, Zhang W, Baird MA, Sell BR, Allen JR, Davidson MW, Campbell RE. Chem Biol. 2013 Oct 24;20(10):1296-304. doi: 10.1016/j.chembiol.2013.08.008. Epub 2013 Oct 3. PubMed 24094838.
Backbone
  Vector backbone: mPapaya-C1
  Backbone size (bp): 4750
  Vector type: Mammalian Expression
  Selectable markers: Neomycin (select with G418)
  Tag / fusion protein: mPapaya (N terminal on backbone)
Growth in bacteria
  Bacterial resistance: Kanamycin, 50 μg/mL
  Growth temperature: 37°C
  Growth strain: DH5alpha
  Copy number: High Copy
Gene/Insert
  Gene/Insert name: None
  Tag / fusion protein: mPapaya (N terminal on backbone)
Terms and licenses: Academic/Nonprofit Terms; Industry Terms: Not Available to Industry
Depositor comments: . Excitation = 530; Emission = 541
How to cite: mPapaya-C1 was a gift from Robert Campbell & Michael Davidson (Addgene plasmid # 54524 ; http://n2t.net/addgene:54524 ; RRID:Addgene_54524)
