[The description below was written by a language model from this plasmid's Addgene catalogue record.]
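Description:
mPapaya-C1 is an empty mammalian expression backbone of about 4.75 kb, designed for building fluorescent fusion proteins. It carries the coding sequence for mPapaya, an engineered monomeric yellow fluorescent protein derived from a Zoanthus species, with recorded excitation and emission maxima of 530 nm and 541 nm. In the "C1" layout the fluorescent protein sits upstream of the cloning site, so a gene of interest inserted in frame is expressed with mPapaya fused to its N terminus. No insert is present in the deposited plasmid, so on its own it should simply express the untargeted fluorescent protein.

The plasmid is propagated in E. coli as a high-copy vector under kanamycin selection, and it provides a neomycin resistance marker that allows G418 selection of stably transfected mammalian cells. In vectors of this type, a single resistance gene commonly serves both purposes through dual bacterial and eukaryotic promoters, but the record includes no feature table. It therefore does not state the promoter driving mPapaya, the origin of replication, the polyadenylation signals or the makeup of the multiple cloning site.

Typical uses are tagging a protein of interest for live-cell localization imaging, or serving as a yellow fluorescent control or transfection marker. The monomeric nature of mPapaya is relevant here because it reduces the risk that oligomerization of the tag will disturb the behaviour or localization of the fusion partner.
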