>Addgene plasmid #54524 | mPapaya-C1 | depositor partial sequence | sequence record 84921 | insert sequence
ACGCAAATGGGCGGTAGGCGTGTACGGTGGGAGGTCTATATAAGCAGAGCTGGTTTAGTGAACCGTCAGA
TCCGCTAGCGCTACCGGTCGCCACCATGGTGAGCAAGGGCGAGGGGCAATCGAAGCATGGGCTAAAGGAG
GAGATGACGGTGAAGTACCACATGGAAGGTTGCGTTAATGGTCACAAATTTGTCATTACTGGAGAGGGCA
TTGGAAACCCTTTTAAGGGTAAGCAAACTGCAAATTTGTGTGTGATAGAAGGAGGCCCGCTGCCGTTCTC
GGAGGACATTTTAAGTCCGGGTTTTAAATATGGTGACCGGATTTTCACAGAGTACCCACAGGATATTGTA
GATTACTTCAAGAACTCATGTCCAGCGGGCTATACGTGGGAAAGGAGCTTCCTCTTTGAGGACGGAGCGG
TCTGTCGATGCAACGTGGACATAACAGTCTCTGAAAAGGAGAACTGCATCTATCACAAAAGTATCTTCAG
AGGGGTGAATTTTCCCGCCGACGGCCCCGTAATGAAGAAAATGACCACTAATTGGGAAGCTAGTACCGAG
AAAATTGTGCCTGTTCCAAAGCAAGGGATATTAAAAGGAAAGGTCAAAATGTACCTATTGCTGAAGGATG
GCGGTCGTTATCATTGCCAGTTTGATACGGTATATAAAGCTAAATCAGTGCCCTCCAAGATGCCAGAATG
GCATTTTATACAGCATAAGCTCCTTAGGGAGGACCGCTCTGATGCTAAAAACCAGAAATGGCAATTAACA
GAACATGCAATCGCAGGCATGGACGAGCTGTACAAGTCCGGACTCAGATCTCGAGCTCAAGCTTCGAATT
CTGCAGTCGACGGTACCGCGGGCCCGGGATCCACCGGATCTAGATAACTGATCATAATCAGCCATACCAC
ATTTGTAGAGGTTTTACTTGCTTTAAAAACCTCCACACCTCCCCCTGAACCTGAAACATAAATGAATGCA
ATTGTGTGTTAACT
