>Addgene plasmid #54524 | mPapaya-C1 | addgene partial sequence | sequence record 90470 | CMV-F 5'-CGCAAATGGGCGGTAGGCGTG-3'
GTGAACCGTCAGATCCGCTAGCGCTACCGGTCGCCACCATGGTGAGCAAGGGCGAGGGGCAATCGAAGCA
TGGGCTAAAGGAGGAGATGACGGTGAAGTACCACATGGAAGGTTGCGTTAATGGTCACAAATTTGTCATT
ACTGGAGAGGGCATTGGAAACCCTTTTAAGGGTAAGCAAACTGCAAATTTGTGTGTGATAGAAGGAGGCC
CGCTGCCGTTCTCGGAGGACATTTTAAGTCCGGGTTTTAAATATGGTGACCGGATTTTCACAGAGTACCC
ACAGGATATTGTAGATTACTTCAAGAACTCATGTCCAGCGGGCTATACGTGGGAAAGGAGCTTCCTCTTT
GAGGACGGAGCGGTCTGTCGATGCAACGTGGACATAACAGTCTCTGAAAAGGAGAACTGCATCTATCACA
AAAGTATCTTCAGAGGGGTGAATTTTCCCGCCGACGGCCCCGTAATGAAGAAAATGACCACTAATTGGGA
AGCTAGTACCGAGAAAATTGTGCCTGTTCCAAAGCAAGGGATATTAAAAGGAAAGGTCAAAATGTACCTA
TTGCTGAAGGATGGCGGTCGTTATCATTGCCAGTTTGATACGGTATATAAAGCTAAATCAGTGCCCTCCA
AGATGCCAGAATGGCATTTTATACAGCATAAGCTCCTTAGGGAGGACCGCTCTGATGCTAAAAACCAGAA
ATGGCAATTAACAGAACATGCAATCGCAGGCATGGACGAGCTGTACAAGTCCGGACTCAGATCTCGAGCT
CAAGCTTCGAATTCTGCAGTCGACGGTACCGCGGGCCCGGGATCCACCGGATCTAGATAACTGATCATAA
TCAGCCATACCACATTTGTAGAGGTT
